Addgene plasmid #173952: pGL3-noSV40-humanEC1.45_min1-2
Purpose: Firefly luciferase enhancer reporter plasmid.
Depositing lab: Joanna Wysocka. Depositing organization: Stanford University. Publication: Loss of Extreme Long-Range Enhancers in Human Neural Crest Drives a Craniofacial Disorder. Long HK, Osterwalder M, Welsh IC, Hansen K, Davies JOJ, Liu YE, Koska M, Adams AT, Aho R, Arora N, Ikeda K, Williams RM, Sauka-Spengler T, Porteus MH, Mohun T, Dickel DE, Swigut T, Hughes JR, Higgs DR, Visel A, Selleri L, Wysocka J. Cell Stem Cell. 2020 Nov 5;27(5):765-783.e14. doi: 10.1016/j.stem.2020.09.001. Epub 2020 Sep 28. PubMed 32991838.
Backbone
  Vector backbone: pGL3-Promoter, GenBank: U47298.2
  Backbone manufacturer: Promega
  Backbone size w/o insert (bp): 5016
  Vector type: Luciferase
Growth in bacteria
  Bacterial resistance: Ampicillin, 100 μg/mL
  Growth temperature: 37°C
  Growth strain: DH5alpha
  Copy number: High Copy
Gene/Insert
  Gene/Insert name: Minimal enhancer regions 1 and 2 (min1 and min2) from SOX9 enhancer cluster EC1.45
  Species: H. sapiens (human)
  Insert size (bp): 488
  Mutation: None
  Promoter: SV40 promoter
  Cloning method: Restriction Enzyme; 5′ cloning site unknown (unknown if destroyed)
  Sequencing primers: 5′ CGCTCTCCATCAAAACAAAACG; 3′ GAGTTAGGGGCGGGATGG
Terms and licenses: Academic/Nonprofit Terms; Industry Terms: Not Available to Industry
How to cite: pGL3-noSV40-humanEC1.45_min1-2 was a gift from Joanna Wysocka (Addgene plasmid # 173952 ; http://n2t.net/addgene:173952 ; RRID:Addgene_173952)
