[The description below was written by a language model from this plasmid's Addgene catalogue record and pLannotate feature annotations shown in this document.]
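Description:
pGL3-noSV40-humanEC1.45_min1-2 is a firefly luciferase enhancer reporter built on the Promega pGL3-Promoter backbone, intended for transfection into mammalian cells to measure the activity of a candidate regulatory element. It is propagated in E. coli as a high-copy plasmid through a ColE1/pUC-type origin and selected with ampicillin via the β-lactamase gene and its bla promoter. An f1 phage origin is also present, allowing single-stranded DNA production. Short fragments annotated as TcR, lacZα and SV40 large T antigen appear to be backbone remnants rather than functional genes.

The insert is a 488 bp human sequence comprising minimal enhancer regions 1 and 2 (min1 and min2) of EC1.45, an enhancer cluster associated with SOX9, with no mutations recorded. The feature table does not annotate the insert itself, but the unannotated interval between the upstream pause site and the SV40 promoter is large enough to hold it, which would fit the usual pGL3 arrangement of a test element placed just 5′ of the promoter; the exact cloning sites are not recorded. The SV40 early promoter drives the enhanced luc+ luciferase coding sequence, which is terminated by the SV40 polyadenylation signal. A synthetic poly(A) signal and the human α2-globin RNA polymerase II pause site lie upstream of the enhancer/promoter region to limit read-through transcription from the backbone, reducing background signal. Although the name includes "noSV40", both the catalogue entry and the annotation show an SV40 promoter, and the record does not explain what the term refers to.

Luciferase output reports how strongly the min1–min2 fragment boosts transcription from the basal promoter. The associated work concerns long-range SOX9 enhancers in human neural crest and craniofacial disease.
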