Features (pLannotate 1.2.2; 12 found; start..end, strand, type, name):
     28..1680    +  CDS            luciferase: firefly luciferase; luc+; enhanced luc+ version of the luciferase gene
   1721..1842    -  polyA_signal   SV40 poly(A) signal: SV40 polyadenylation signal
   1865..1933    -  CDS            large T antigen (fragment): large T antigen from SV40 (simian virus 40)
   1955..2087    +  CDS            TcR (fragment): tetracycline efflux protein; tet; confers resistance to tetracycline
   2267..2855    -  rep_origin     ori: high-copy-number ColE1/pMB1/pBR322/pUC origin of replication
   3026..3886    -  CDS            AmpR: β-lactamase; bla; confers resistance to ampicillin, carbenicillin, and related antibiotics
   3887..3991    -  promoter       AmpR promoter: bla
   4018..4446    +  rep_origin     f1 ori (sequence partly withheld): f1 bacteriophage origin of replication; arrow indicates direction of (+) strand synthesis
   4478..4545    -  CDS            lacZα (fragment): LacZα fragment of β-galactosidase; lacZ fragment
   4604..4652    +  polyA_signal   poly(A) signal: synthetic polyadenylation signal
   4666..4757    +  misc_feature   pause site: RNA polymerase II transcriptional pause signal from the human α2 globin gene
   5303..5499    +  promoter       SV40 promoter: SV40 early promoter
>Addgene plasmid #173952 | pGL3-noSV40-humanEC1.45_min1-2 | addgene full sequence | sequence record 348000 | Addgene NGS Result
CATTCCGGTACTGTTGGTAAAGCCACCATGGAAGACGCCAAAAACATAAAGAAAGGCCCGGCGCCATTCT
ATCCGCTGGAAGATGGAACCGCTGGAGAGCAACTGCATAAGGCTATGAAGAGATACGCCCTGGTTCCTGG
AACAATTGCTTTTACAGATGCACATATCGAGGTGGACATCACTTACGCTGAGTACTTCGAAATGTCCGTT
CGGTTGGCAGAAGCTATGAAACGATATGGGCTGAATACAAATCACAGAATCGTCGTATGCAGTGAAAACT
CTCTTCAATTCTTTATGCCGGTGTTGGGCGCGTTATTTATCGGAGTTGCAGTTGCGCCCGCGAACGACAT
TTATAATGAACGTGAATTGCTCAACAGTATGGGCATTTCGCAGCCTACCGTGGTGTTCGTTTCCAAAAAG
GGGTTGCAAAAAATTTTGAACGTGCAAAAAAAGCTCCCAATCATCCAAAAAATTATTATCATGGATTCTA
AAACGGATTACCAGGGATTTCAGTCGATGTACACGTTCGTCACATCTCATCTACCTCCCGGTTTTAATGA
ATACGATTTTGTGCCAGAGTCCTTCGATAGGGACAAGACAATTGCACTGATCATGAACTCCTCTGGATCT
ACTGGTCTGCCTAAAGGTGTCGCTCTGCCTCATAGAACTGCCTGCGTGAGATTCTCGCATGCCAGAGATC
CTATTTTTGGCAATCAAATCATTCCGGATACTGCGATTTTAAGTGTTGTTCCATTCCATCACGGTTTTGG
AATGTTTACTACACTCGGATATTTGATATGTGGATTTCGAGTCGTCTTAATGTATAGATTTGAAGAAGAG
CTGTTTCTGAGGAGCCTTCAGGATTACAAGATTCAAAGTGCGCTGCTGGTGCCAACCCTATTCTCCTTCT
TCGCCAAAAGCACTCTGATTGACAAATACGATTTATCTAATTTACACGAAATTGCTTCTGGTGGCGCTCC
CCTCTCTAAGGAAGTCGGGGAAGCGGTTGCCAAGAGGTTCCATCTGCCAGGTATCAGGCAAGGATATGGG
CTCACTGAGACTACATCAGCTATTCTGATTACACCCGAGGGGGATGATAAACCGGGCGCGGTCGGTAAAG
TTGTTCCATTTTTTGAAGCGAAGGTTGTGGATCTGGATACCGGGAAAACGCTGGGCGTTAATCAAAGAGG
CGAACTGTGTGTGAGAGGTCCTATGATTATGTCCGGTTATGTAAACAATCCGGAAGCGACCAACGCCTTG
ATTGACAAGGATGGATGGCTACATTCTGGAGACATAGCTTACTGGGACGAAGACGAACACTTCTTCATCG
TTGACCGCCTGAAGTCTCTGATTAAGTACAAAGGCTATCAGGTGGCTCCCGCTGAATTGGAATCCATCTT
GCTCCAACACCCCAACATCTTCGACGCAGGTGTCGCAGGTCTTCCCGACGATGACGCCGGTGAACTTCCC
GCCGCCGTTGTTGTTTTGGAGCACGGAAAGACGATGACGGAAAAAGAGATCGTGGATTACGTCGCCAGTC
AAGTAACAACCGCGAAAAAGTTGCGCGGAGGAGTTGTGTTTGTGGACGAAGTACCGAAAGGTCTTACCGG
AAAACTCGACGCAAGAAAAATCAGAGAGATCCTCATAAAGGCCAAGAAGGGCGGAAAGATCGCCGTGTAA
TTCTAGAGTCGGGGCGGCCGGCCGCTTCGAGCAGACATGATAAGATACATTGATGAGTTTGGACAAACCA
CAACTAGAATGCAGTGAAAAAAATGCTTTATTTGTGAAATTTGTGATGCTATTGCTTTATTTGTAACCAT
TATAAGCTGCAATAAACAAGTTAACAACAACAATTGCATTCATTTTATGTTTCAGGTTCAGGGGGAGGTG
TGGGAGGTTTTTTAAAGCAAGTAAAACCTCTACAAATGTGGTAAAATCGATAAGGATCTGGATCCGTCGA
CCGATGCCCTTGAGAGCCTTCAACCCAGTCAGCTCCTTCCGGTGGGCGCGGGGCATGACTATCGTCGCCG
CACTTATGACTGTCTTCTTTATCATGCAACTCGTAGGACAGGTGCCGGCAGCGCTCTTCCGCTTCCTCGC
TCACTGACTCGCTGCGCTCGGTCGTTCGGCTGCGGCGAGCGGTATCAGCTCACTCAAAGGCGGTAATACG
GTTATCCACAGAATCAGGGGATAACGCAGGAAAGAACATGTGAGCAAAAGGCCAGCAAAAGGCCAGGAAC
CGTAAAAAGGCCGCGTTGCTGGCGTTTTTCCATAGGCTCCGCCCCCCTGACGAGCATCACAAAAATCGAC
GCTCAAGTCAGAGGTGGCGAAACCCGACAGGACTATAAAGATACCAGGCGTTTCCCCCTGGAAGCTCCCT
CGTGCGCTCTCCTGTTCCGACCCTGCCGCTTACCGGATACCTGTCCGCCTTTCTCCCTTCGGGAAGCGTG
GCGCTTTCTCATAGCTCACGCTGTAGGTATCTCAGTTCGGTGTAGGTCGTTCGCTCCAAGCTGGGCTGTG
TGCACGAACCCCCCGTTCAGCCCGACCGCTGCGCCTTATCCGGTAACTATCGTCTTGAGTCCAACCCGGT
AAGACACGACTTATCGCCACTGGCAGCAGCCACTGGTAACAGGATTAGCAGAGCGAGGTATGTAGGCGGT
GCTACAGAGTTCTTGAAGTGGTGGCCTAACTACGGCTACACTAGAAGAACAGTATTTGGTATCTGCGCTC
TGCTGAAGCCAGTTACCTTCGGAAAAAGAGTTGGTAGCTCTTGATCCGGCAAACAAACCACCGCTGGTAG
CGGTGGTTTTTTTGTTTGCAAGCAGCAGATTACGCGCAGAAAAAAAGGATCTCAAGAAGATCCTTTGATC
TTTTCTACGGGGTCTGACGCTCAGTGGAACGAAAACTCACGTTAAGGGATTTTGGTCATGAGATTATCAA
AAAGGATCTTCACCTAGATCCTTTTAAATTAAAAATGAAGTTTTAAATCAATCTAAAGTATATATGAGTA
AACTTGGTCTGACAGTTACCAATGCTTAATCAGTGAGGCACCTATCTCAGCGATCTGTCTATTTCGTTCA
TCCATAGTTGCCTGACTCCCCGTCGTGTAGATAACTACGATACGGGAGGGCTTACCATCTGGCCCCAGTG
CTGCAATGATACCGCGAGACCCACGCTCACCGGCTCCAGATTTATCAGCAATAAACCAGCCAGCCGGAAG
GGCCGAGCGCAGAAGTGGTCCTGCAACTTTATCCGCCTCCATCCAGTCTATTAATTGTTGCCGGGAAGCT
AGAGTAAGTAGTTCGCCAGTTAATAGTTTGCGCAACGTTGTTGCCATTGCTACAGGCATCGTGGTGTCAC
GCTCGTCGTTTGGTATGGCTTCATTCAGCTCCGGTTCCCAACGATCAAGGCGAGTTACATGATCCCCCAT
GTTGTGCAAAAAAGCGGTTAGCTCCTTCGGTCCTCCGATCGTTGTCAGAAGTAAGTTGGCCGCAGTGTTA
TCACTCATGGTTATGGCAGCACTGCATAATTCTCTTACTGTCATGCCATCCGTAAGATGCTTTTCTGTGA
CTGGTGAGTACTCAACCAAGTCATTCTGAGAATAGTGTATGCGGCGACCGAGTTGCTCTTGCCCGGCGTC
AATACGGGATAATACCGCGCCACATAGCAGAACTTTAAAAGTGCTCATCATTGGAAAACGTTCTTCGGGG
CGAAAACTCTCAAGGATCTTACCGCTGTTGAGATCCAGTTCGATGTAACCCACTCGTGCACCCAACTGAT
CTTCAGCATCTTTTACTTTCACCAGCGTTTCTGGGTGAGCAAAAACAGGAAGGCAAAATGCCGCAAAAAA
GGGAATAAGGGCGACACGGAAATGTTGAATACTCATACTCTTCCTTTTTCAATATTATTGAAGCATTTAT
CAGGGTTATTGTCTCATGAGCGGATACATATTTGAATGTATTTAGAAAAATAAACAAATAGGGGTTCCGC
GCACATTTCCCCGAAAAGTGCCACCTG
[124 nt withheld, positions 4018-4141]
C
[91 nt withheld, positions 4143-4233]
A
[49 nt withheld, positions 4235-4283]
CCTTTGACGTTGGAGTCCACGTTCTTT
[37 nt withheld, positions 4311-4347]
ACCCTATCTCGGTCTATTCTTTTGATTTATAAGGGATTTTGCCGATTTCGGCCTATTGGTTAAAAAATGA
GCTGATTTAACAAAAATTTAACGCGAATTTTAACAAAATATTAACGCTTACAATTTGCCATTCGCCATTC
AGGCTGCGCAACTGTTGGGAAGGGCGATCGGTGCGGGCCTCTTCGCTATTACGCCAGCCCAAGCTACCAT
GATAAGTAAGTAATATTAAGGTACGGGAGGTACTTGGAGCGGCCGCAATAAAATATCTTTATTTTCATTA
CATCTGTGTGTTGGTTTTTTGTGTGAATCGATAGTACTAACATACGCTCTCCATCAAAACAAAACGAAAC
AAAACAAACTAGCAAAATAGGCTGTCCCCAGTGCAAGTGCAGGTGCCAGAACATTTCTCTATCGATAGGT
ACGCCATGTAGCTGCTCTTCCGTGGACGCGGATGCTTCCTGCCTCATAGCCGGGTCGCCTCCGCGCTAAC
CCCGTTGAACCTTGCAACCAGCCCCTCTAGAGTGTGGAAGAAAGGAGCATCGACCCAGCCTCAGGTTTCA
CTTCTGTTCTAGTTTATCTATCTAACTTAGACCACATGTCTGTGCTTTCAGAAAATTTTCCCATTTTTGA
ATCACTAACAGTACCCTTTATTCTTACTACTGCCAGGGATTCACTATTTTTAAACAGCTCGAGCCTCAGT
GCAAAGGTTTGAAATCACAGCTGGCTGTGATTAGAAGGATTGGGAGAGATCAGTGCTTGATTAACTTTCA
GCTGCTATTGGTTTGCCTCAGTTCCTGCAGGAGAATTAATCTGTAGGTTCGAGTAAATTTTGGATCTTAA
TGGATACCAGATACATTGAGCCCACCCAGACCACCAAGATTTTGCAATCCTTTTCCTCACATTTAAATGG
TACAAATGAATTCATTCCTCCTTACTCAGTGAAAGATCTGCGATCTGCATCTCAATTAGTCAGCAACCAT
AGTCCCGCCCCTAACTCCGCCCATCCCGCCCCTAACTCCGCCCAGTTCCGCCCATTCTCCGCCCCATCGC
TGACTAATTTTTTTTATTTATGCAGAGGCCGAGGCCGCCTCGGCCTCTGAGCTATTCCAGAAGTAGTGAG
GAGGCTTTTTTGGAGGCCTAGGCTTTTGCAAAAAGCTTGG
