>Addgene plasmid #173952 | pGL3-noSV40-humanEC1.45_min1-2 | depositor partial sequence | sequence record 337404 | min1-min2
GCCATGTAGCTGCTCTTCCGTGGACGCGGATGCTTCCTGCCTCATAGCCGGGTCGCCTCCGCGCTAACCC
CGTTGAACCTTGCAACCAGCCCCTCTAGAGTGTGGAAGAAAGGAGCATCGACCCAGCCTCAGGTTTCACT
TCTGTTCTAGTTTATCTATCTAACTTAGACCACATGTCTGTGCTTTCAGAAAATTTTCCCATTTTTGAAT
CACTAACAGTACCCTTTATTCTTACTACTGCCAGGGATTCACTATTTTTAAACAGCTCCCTCAGTGCAAA
GGTTTGAAATCACAGCTGGCTGTGATTAGAAGGATTGGGAGAGATCAGTGCTTGATTAACTTTCAGCTGC
TATTGGTTTGCCTCAGTTCCTGCAGGAGAATTAATCTGTAGGTTCGAGTAAATTTTGGATCTTAATGGAT
ACCAGATACATTGAGCCCACCCAGACCACCAAGATTTTGCAATCCTTTTCCTCACATTTAAATGGTACAA
ATGAATTCATTCCTCCTTACTCAGTGAA
